Addgene plasmid #149661: pBbdCas9S(-10AC12)_Psyn-sgRNArodA
Purpose: all-in-one CRISPRi vector for targeting B. burgdorferi rodA
Depositing lab: Christine Jacobs-Wagner. Depositing organization: Yale University. Publication: A CRISPR interference platform for selective downregulation of gene expression in Borrelia burgdorferi. Takacs CN, Scott M, Chang Y, Kloos ZA, Irnov I, Rosa PA, Liu J, Jacobs-Wagner C. Appl Environ Microbiol. 2020 Nov 30. pii: AEM.02519-20. doi: 10.1128/AEM.02519-20. PubMed 33257311.
Backbone
  Vector backbone: pBbdCas9S(-10AC12)
  Backbone manufacturer: CJW lab
  Vector type: Bacterial Expression, CRISPR
Growth in bacteria
  Bacterial resistance: Spectinomycin, 50 μg/mL
  Growth temperature: 30°C
  Growth strain: NEB 5-alpha F' Iq
  Copy number: High Copy
Gene/Insert
  Gene/Insert name: dCas9, lacI, sgRNArodA
  gRNA/shRNA sequence: TTAATCTACCTAATATACCA
  Species: Synthetic
  Promoter: PflaB, PpQE30(-10AC12), Psyn
  Cloning method: Restriction Enzyme; 5′ cloning site Unknown (unknown if destroyed); 3′ cloning site Unknown (unknown if destroyed)
  Sequencing primers: 5′ Unknown
Terms and licenses: Academic/Nonprofit Terms; Industry Terms: Not Available to Industry
How to cite: pBbdCas9S(-10AC12)_Psyn-sgRNArodA was a gift from Christine Jacobs-Wagner (Addgene plasmid # 149661 ; http://n2t.net/addgene:149661 ; RRID:Addgene_149661)
