[The description below was written by a language model from this plasmid's Addgene catalogue record and pLannotate feature annotations shown in this document.]
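Description:
pBbdCas9S(-10AC12)_Psyn-sgRNArodA is an all-in-one CRISPR interference plasmid of 10,846 bp, built on the pBbdCas9S(-10AC12) backbone to knock down expression of the rodA gene in Borrelia burgdorferi. In E. coli it replicates from a high-copy ColE1/pUC-type origin and is selected with spectinomycin through the aadA (SmR) aminoglycoside adenylyltransferase, which also confers streptomycin resistance. About 3 kb of the sequence carries no annotation. Any element that supports replication in Borrelia would presumably lie there, but the record does not identify one.

The payload consists of three expression units. Catalytically dead S. pyogenes Cas9 (D10A/H840A) is placed behind PpQE30(-10AC12), annotated as a T5 promoter fragment with lac operator sequences. The name suggests a variant altered in the -10 region, though the record does not explain its effect. The E. coli lacI repressor is encoded on the opposite strand, and the listed PflaB promoter most plausibly drives it. The short fliD fragment annotated upstream of lacI probably reflects Borrelia flagellar-locus sequence carried along with that promoter. LacI keeps dCas9 repressed until IPTG is added. The sgRNA, made up of a rodA-targeting spacer fused to the S. pyogenes guide scaffold, is transcribed constitutively from Psyn, which is annotated as the synthetic J23119 promoter. On induction, the dCas9–sgRNA complex binds rodA and blocks its transcription without cutting the DNA. The small hslU and BleoR fragments flanking the resistance gene are likely remnants of promoter or terminator sequence rather than functional genes.

The sequencing-derived and depositor sequences have the same length and carry the same features in the same order, differing only in their start coordinate. The plasmid is used for inducible depletion of rodA in the Lyme disease spirochete to study the function of this gene.
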