Features (pLannotate 1.2.2; 11 found; start..end, strand, type, name):
   3323..3357    +  promoter       J23119(SpeI) promoter: bacterial promoter (Registry of Standard Biological Parts BBa J23119) modified to end with an SpeI site
   3379..3454    +  misc_RNA       gRNA scaffold: guide RNA scaffold for the Streptococcus pyogenes CRISPR/Cas9 system
   3565..4644    -  CDS            lacI: LACI_ECOLI - Experimental evidence at protein level: Swiss-Prot protein existence level 1. Repressor of the lactose operon. Binds allolactose as an inducer. From Escherichia coli (strain K12).
   4774..4878    -  CDS            fliD (fragment): FLID_BORBU - Protein inferred from homology: Swiss-Prot protein existence level 3. Required for the morphogenesis and for the elongation of the flagellar filament by facilitating polymerization of the flagellin monomers at the tip of growing filament. Forms a capping structure, which prevents flagellin subunits (transported through the central channel of the flagellum) from leaking out without polymerization at the distal end (By similarity). From Borrelia burgdorferi (strain ATCC 35210 / B31 / CIP 102532 / DSM 4680).
   4897..4938    +  promoter       T5 promoter (fragment): bacteriophage T5 promoter for E. coli RNA polymerase, with embedded lac operator
   4947..4967    +  protein_bind   lac operator (fragment): The lac repressor binds to the lac operator to inhibit transcription in E. coli. This inhibition can be relieved by adding lactose or isopropyl-β-D-thiogalactopyranoside (IPTG). lac repressor encoded by lacI
   5002..9106    +  CDS            dCas9 (fragment): catalytically dead mutant of the Cas9 endonuclease from the Streptococcus pyogenes Type II CRISPR/Cas system RNA-guided DNA-binding protein that lacks endonuclease activity due to the D10A mutation in the RuvC catalytic domain and the H840A mutation in the HNH catalytic domain
   9116..9241    +  CDS            hslU (fragment): HSLU_BORBU - Protein inferred from homology: Swiss-Prot protein existence level 3. ATPase subunit of a proteasome-like degradation complex; this subunit has chaperone activity. The binding of ATP and its subsequent hydrolysis by HslU are essential for unfolding of protein substrates subsequently hydrolyzed by HslV. HslU recognizes the N-terminal part of its protein substrates and unfolds these before they are guided to HslV for hydrolysis. From Borrelia burgdorferi (strain ATCC 35210 / B31 / CIP 102532 / DSM 4680).
   9278..10069   +  CDS            SmR: aminoglycoside adenylyltransferase (Murphy, 1985); aadA; confers resistance to spectinomycin and streptomycin
  10071..10117   +  CDS            BleoR (fragment): antibiotic-binding protein; Sh ble from Streptoalloteichus hindustanus; confers resistance to bleomycin, phleomycin, and Zeocin™
  10192..10780   +  rep_origin     ori: high-copy-number ColE1/pMB1/pBR322/pUC origin of replication
>Addgene plasmid #149661 | pBbdCas9S(-10AC12)_Psyn-sgRNArodA | depositor full sequence | sequence record 292378 | pBbdCas9S(-10AC12)_Psyn-sgRNArodA sequence 10846 bps
CCTGCACTAGATCCCCGGCAAGTTCATCCTTAGGGTTTCCATATCTCTTAAAAAGTCAATTTCTGCTTGA
TTAATTTCTTGTGGATTATTGTTTTTGCGGTTTTTCATTTTTTATCTCCTTGAGTATTGAATTTTTTCTT
ATATATAAATATATAGCAAAAACTATTTTTGCCAACTTTTTTACAAAAAATTTTTTATTAAAACACTTAG
GGCTTTGCTAAATTCTCTTTTAAAAGAACTTAGTAAAGCCCTATGGATTTAAGAACTGATTATACTTACG
TAGTAAAAATACTACAGATATTAATAGTATAGACCATATCAAAATCATAATCAATTTATATTTATCTAAA
ATTGTAGTCCATACAAAATACAAAAAAATTAGGTTTTTCTAAATTCTATTTTAAAAGAACTTAGTAACAC
CTAATCTCTAAATTACTTACAAAATTCTAAAATTAGATTTTTAGTTCTTCATATTTCTTTAAAAGTTTTT
TAAGAAAATCTTTTTGATTTTCAAAAATTTCATGCATCATAAAACTAGTAAATTTGGATTTTTTTTTGTA
AAAATCATAACTTTCTTGGGTTTTAAGTTGAAATCTTAATGGTTTTATTGGATTTTGCCTAGATTTTTTT
AACGCCGGACTTTCTTTATCTTTTATAAAATTATAAGAATTTTTAATACCATTTTCTATTAAATAATCTT
CTTTTATAAGCCCCTCTTGCAGTGCAGTTGCTAATCTTAAATACTTATACGCTTGAGTTTTTGCTACATC
AAAGTCTTTTATAAAATCAAGAAAAGTTTTATAACCATCAAATTTATAATATTGATTATCTTTTATTTCT
TTTAAAATTTTAATATTTTCCACCCTGTGGAATATTTCTTTTTTGAAATTGTCATTTAACTTTTCCTTTA
GTGTCTTGTAATAAGAAATTTTACTTTCATTAATCATTAAATTTTGTTCAACATAAGTATCTATCTTTTT
TGTTAAAACTTTAACAACACGTTTTTTTTCCATAAAAATTTTCCTTTATTTTTGCAACATTTTCCTTAAT
TGATATAATTGTTACTATTTTAGATTTTTTAATATCCACTTAAGAATTAATCCCTCACTAGAATATTTTT
TATTATAGAATTCATATACATGTTTTTCTAAATCTATAAATTTATCAACAATTGCTTTATTATAGGGTGT
ATCTATCTTTTCTTTTCTTAATAATCGTCTCATATTCTTTAAATAACAACAAACACTGCCGGTTTTAAAC
CTAAATTCTATGTAATATATTTTTGAAAAAGTATATACATTTTCAACCCCGTTTATTTCATACTTTACAA
AAACATTATTTATTGGTTTTCTATAACCATAGTAAATGCCTAAAAATTTGTCCCCGTCTTTCATAGGATA
TAGATAAAGTTTTTGAATCTCTGATTTATCTAATAATTTTTCAAAAAAAATTATACACCGCTTTTGTTTG
TTACTAACTACTCTATGCAATGCCTTTAATATTTTTGTGTGATATATATTTTTATCACCTTTTTTTTCTT
TCAGCAGGAAGATACTTTCTTTTGGAAATTTAATTTTTTGTTCATTTATTCTTGCAGCCTTAAGTCCGAT
TTTCATATTTAATCCTTATATAGCCTTTCTATTTAATTCTTTTAAACTCAATAAACTTTTTTGGTTTTTC
ATTAGTTCTAATAATTCGCAATAATATGTGCAAAACACTTTATTGTATTCTATTTTCTTTTGGTTATTCA
AATATTCTTTTATAATTGGCTTTAGAAGTTCAATATTTACTTCTTTTTTTAGTTGTTCAATAAGGATATT
GAAAATGTTTGTTTTTAAATCTTGATAATTTTGTTGAGAATTTTCTTTTTTTCTTTCAATTGACTTCTCT
AATTTACGCTTTATATTGTTTAAATCGCTATATTTATGACTTTCAATAATAAAATGAGGCTTAAATTTGT
AATTTTCGTATATTTTTTGGAAACTTGTTTCTAATTGTTTAGAATTATATTCATTTTTTTCAAATTCTTT
TTGAGTGTTGCATAGAATTTCCTTTAATTTTTCTTGTTTTTCTTTCATACAAGATTTAGTAAAATGTATA
TTTTTATTTTTTAGTAATTTAATTTCTATTATTTTTATGATTTTAAGTATTTTGATTATATTATCTTTAT
CAATATTTAAATTGAATAAAATTGTAAGAAAAATTGAAAGAATTTTTTTACATAAAAAGTTACATTTATT
GAAGTAATTTCTTACTTGATACTTTTCTATTTCATTAATCTTTCTTTCTTCTTTTATATTATTTTTATTA
TTTAAACACTCCTTTAAATCTACACTCCCATTTTTAGTAAATCTATCTTTAAGGCCCCTTGAAACTCTAT
TTTGAAATCTTAAATCTTTTTTTTCTTGAAAGTATTTATAGATTTTTTGGTAACATTCTTTTTTTGAAAA
ATTAAGTTGATAGTATATTTCGGTCCCCAAATTTACCCCTAAGTGTTTGTGATAATTAGTTGTGACTTTA
AATTCTTTTTCTAATTTGTAAAGGTAATTTTGCAGTGTTTTTAGTTTAACGGGTGTTTGACTATTTCTTT
TAAGGTTTTCATTAAAGTAATAGAGTATGTTTTTTTGTGTGTATTTCTTATATGTTTTATTTATGTACGC
TAGTGTTGAGATAAGAACTACTAATTTATACTGTAATTTATTGTAGCAAGTTGTGGTTTTACTGGTTTTG
TTTATATTAGATAAGTTTTCCATTTATAGCTCCTTGAATACCGGATTTTTTATCTATAAAGTATATATAT
CACAATTTTGATTTAAAAGTAAATTCTTTTTTTAAAAATACAAAAATTTTTTATAAATTATATAGACCAT
GATATTGTATTAATACTAATTGATTTTAATTTAAGGTTGAACTAAAATAAACATAGTTTTGTAGAAAATA
ATTTTTCATTATTTTGCTACTTGATATTGGATCGTAAAAATATTAGGGCTTTACAAAGTTCTTTTAAAAG
AGAATTTAGTAAAGCCCTAAGTCTTTTAATAAAAAATTTTTTGTAAAAAAGTTGGCAAAAATAGTTTTTG
CTATATATTTATATATAAGAAAAAATTCAATACTCAAGGAGATAAAAAATGGAAAACTTAAACAATAATC
CACAAAAAATTAATCAAATAAATAAGCAAACTAATTTTATTGGTTTTGAAAATTTTATAGAACTTGATAA
TCAAGTTAATCAAACTAAAGAAAAAAGTAAATTAAGTAAGATAGGTAAGAAATTACCCGGAATAAGCAGT
CAAGTCTAGTGCGGCCGGAATTCTAAAGATCTTTGACAGCTAGCTCAGTCCTAGGTATAATACTAGTGTT
AATCTACCTAATATACCAGTTTTAGAGCTAGAAATAGCAAGTTAAAATAAGGCTAGTCCGTTATCAACTT
GAAAAAGTGGCACCGAGTCGGTGCTTTTTTTGGCGCGCCAAATAATGCCCGTGTCCCTGTTGAATAGGGA
CACGGTTTTTTAACAATTTTTTTATTCCTAGGCCTTAGTGGCCGGTACCCGGGGATCCTTATTACTGGCC
GCTTTCTAGCCTGGATACTTGTCTGGCTAGTTGCATTAGAGAGTCAGCTAGAGCCCTAGGGCTAGCTGTT
TGTGTATTCGGAGCCAGTGTAGTTTTTCTTTTTACTAACGATACGGGTAATAATTGATTGCCTTTTACAG
CCTGACCTTGAGACAATTGCAAAAGTCTGTCCACAGAGGTTTGACCTAATAATCTAAAATCTTGTTTGAT
AGTAGTAAGTGGAGGTATGTAGCAACTAGAATCTTCTGTATCATCATAACCCACAACTGAAATATCAGCC
CCAACTCTAAGTCCACTTTCAGTAATAGCTCGCATAGCTCCTAAAGCCATTTGATCATTAGCAACTAACA
TAGCAGTAGGGACAATGCCTTCATTTAACATTTGCATTGTTTGCTGAAATCCTGACATAGCAGACCAATC
TCCTTCTCTTTCTGCTATTGGTTGTATTTGATTTCTTGTTAAATACTTGTGCCATCCTGCTAATCTCAAT
CTGGCACTTACTGAACTTAAGGGACCTGCAAGTAGTGCAATTTGTTGATGGCCTAATGCAACAAGGTGTT
CAACTCCTAACCTTGTTCCATCTTCGTGAGAAAAAATTATAGAGTTTATTGGGGTTTGGTCCGACACATC
CAAAAACAATGCTGGAACATTAGTACATGCTGCTTCAACTGCAATCGCATCTTGGTCATCAAGAGGATAA
TTAATTATAAGTCCACTAACACGTTGAGCTAATAAATTATGTACTGCTGCCTTACAAGCCTCTACACCTG
ATCTCTCAACCATTGATACAACAACGCTTGCACCAAGTTGATCAGCTCTCGATTTAATTGCGGCTACAAT
TTGACTAGGCGCATGTAATGCAAGTGATGATGTGGCAACTCCAATTAAAAGTGATTGTTTCCCCGCAAGT
TGCTGAGCAACGCGATTTGGTATATAATTCAACTCTGCCATAGCTGCTTCAACCTTCTCTCTTGTTTTTG
CAGATACATGACTTGCTTGGTTCACAACTCTCGAAACCGTTTGGTAGCTAACCCCGGCATATTCAGCAAC
ATCATACAAAGTAACAGGTTTCATGGATCATTCCTCCATGATAAAATTTAAATTTCTGACTTTGGCAAAT
CCTTTTGCCTGTTAAAAAGAATAGCACAAAAATTAAAAAAAAAGAAACGCAAATAGCAATAGCATTAAAA
ATAATTATTATTATTTATTTCTTTGATTAAAATCAAAAGCCTTTAATGTATTTTCTTGATCTTTCATGCG
CTTAACGGTAAAATCCAAGGTATTAAGTTCACCTTCCACTTTTCTCTCTCTATCTTCTCTAGAAAATCAT
AAAAAATTTATTTGCTTTGTGAGCGGATAACAATTATACTCGATTCAATTGTGAGCGGATAACAATTTCA
CACAGAATTCATTAAAGAGGAGAAATTACATATGGATAAGAAATACTCAATAGGCTTAGCTATCGGCACA
AATAGCGTCGGATGGGCGGTGATCACTGATGAATATAAGGTTCCGTCTAAAAAGTTCAAGGTTCTGGGAA
ATACAGACCGCCACAGTATCAAAAAAAATCTTATAGGGGCTCTTTTATTTGACAGTGGAGAGACAGCGGA
AGCGACTCGTCTCAAACGGACAGCTCGTAGAAGGTATACACGTCGGAAGAATCGTATTTGTTATCTACAG
GAGATTTTTTCAAATGAGATGGCGAAAGTAGATGATAGTTTCTTTCATCGACTTGAAGAGTCTTTTTTGG
TGGAAGAAGACAAGAAGCATGAACGTCATCCTATTTTTGGAAATATAGTAGATGAAGTTGCTTATCATGA
GAAATATCCAACTATCTATCATCTGCGAAAAAAATTGGTAGATTCTACTGATAAAGCGGATTTGCGCTTA
ATCTATTTGGCCTTAGCGCATATGATTAAGTTTCGTGGTCATTTTTTGATTGAGGGAGATTTAAATCCTG
ATAATAGTGATGTGGACAAACTATTTATCCAGTTGGTACAAACCTACAATCAATTATTTGAAGAAAACCC
TATTAACGCAAGTGGAGTAGATGCTAAAGCGATTCTTTCTGCACGATTGAGTAAATCAAGACGATTAGAA
AATCTCATTGCTCAGCTCCCCGGTGAGAAGAAAAATGGCTTATTTGGGAATCTCATTGCTTTGTCATTGG
GTTTGACCCCTAATTTTAAATCAAATTTTGATTTGGCAGAAGATGCTAAATTACAGCTTTCAAAAGATAC
TTACGATGATGATTTAGATAATTTATTGGCGCAAATTGGAGATCAATATGCTGATTTGTTTTTGGCAGCT
AAGAATTTATCAGATGCTATTTTACTTTCAGATATCCTAAGAGTAAATACTGAAATAACTAAGGCTCCCC
TATCAGCTTCAATGATTAAACGCTACGATGAACATCATCAAGACTTGACTCTTTTAAAAGCTTTAGTTCG
ACAACAACTTCCAGAAAAGTATAAAGAAATCTTTTTTGATCAATCAAAAAACGGATATGCAGGTTATATT
GATGGGGGAGCTAGCCAAGAAGAATTTTATAAATTTATCAAACCAATTTTAGAAAAAATGGATGGTACTG
AGGAATTATTGGTGAAACTAAATCGTGAAGATTTGCTGCGCAAGCAACGGACCTTTGACAACGGCTCTAT
TCCCCATCAAATTCACTTGGGTGAGCTGCATGCTATTTTGAGAAGACAAGAAGACTTTTATCCATTTTTA
AAAGACAATCGTGAGAAGATTGAAAAAATCTTGACTTTTCGAATTCCTTATTATGTTGGTCCATTGGCGC
GTGGCAATAGTCGTTTTGCATGGATGACTCGGAAGTCTGAAGAAACAATTACCCCATGGAATTTTGAAGA
AGTTGTCGATAAAGGTGCTTCAGCTCAATCATTTATTGAACGCATGACAAACTTTGATAAAAATCTTCCA
AATGAAAAAGTACTACCAAAACATAGTTTGCTTTATGAGTATTTTACGGTTTATAACGAATTGACAAAGG
TCAAATATGTTACTGAAGGAATGCGAAAACCAGCATTTCTTTCAGGTGAACAGAAGAAAGCCATTGTTGA
TTTACTCTTCAAAACAAATCGAAAAGTAACCGTTAAGCAATTAAAAGAAGATTATTTCAAAAAAATAGAA
TGTTTTGATAGTGTTGAAATTTCAGGAGTTGAAGATAGATTTAATGCTTCATTAGGTACCTACCATGATT
TGCTAAAAATTATTAAAGATAAAGATTTTTTGGATAATGAAGAAAATGAAGATATCTTAGAGGATATTGT
TTTAACATTGACCTTATTTGAAGATAGGGAGATGATTGAGGAAAGACTTAAAACATATGCTCACCTCTTT
GATGATAAGGTGATGAAACAGCTTAAACGTCGCCGTTATACTGGTTGGGGACGTTTGTCTCGAAAATTGA
TTAATGGTATTAGGGATAAGCAATCTGGCAAAACAATATTAGATTTTTTGAAATCAGATGGTTTTGCCAA
TCGCAATTTTATGCAGCTGATCCATGATGATAGTTTGACATTTAAAGAAGACATTCAAAAAGCACAAGTG
TCTGGACAAGGCGATAGTTTACATGAACATATTGCAAATTTAGCTGGTAGCCCTGCTATTAAAAAAGGTA
TTTTACAGACTGTAAAAGTTGTTGATGAATTGGTCAAAGTAATGGGGCGGCATAAGCCAGAAAATATCGT
TATTGAAATGGCACGTGAAAATCAGACAACTCAAAAGGGCCAGAAAAATTCGCGAGAGCGTATGAAACGA
ATCGAAGAAGGTATCAAAGAATTAGGAAGTCAGATTCTTAAAGAGCATCCTGTTGAAAATACTCAATTGC
AAAATGAAAAGCTCTATCTCTATTATCTCCAAAATGGAAGAGACATGTATGTGGACCAAGAATTAGATAT
TAATCGTTTAAGTGATTATGATGTCGATGCCATTGTTCCACAAAGTTTCCTTAAAGACGATTCAATAGAC
AATAAGGTCTTAACGCGTTCTGATAAAAATCGTGGTAAATCGGATAACGTTCCAAGTGAAGAAGTAGTCA
AAAAGATGAAAAACTATTGGAGACAACTTCTAAACGCCAAGTTAATCACTCAACGTAAGTTTGATAATTT
AACGAAAGCTGAACGTGGAGGTTTGAGTGAACTTGATAAAGCTGGTTTTATCAAACGCCAATTGGTTGAA
ACTCGCCAAATCACTAAGCATGTGGCACAAATTTTGGATAGTCGCATGAATACTAAATACGATGAAAATG
ATAAACTTATTCGAGAGGTTAAAGTGATTACCTTAAAATCTAAATTAGTTTCTGACTTCCGAAAAGATTT
CCAATTCTATAAAGTACGTGAGATTAACAATTACCATCATGCCCATGATGCGTATCTAAATGCCGTCGTT
GGAACTGCTTTGATTAAGAAATATCCAAAACTTGAATCGGAGTTTGTCTATGGTGATTATAAAGTTTATG
ATGTTCGTAAAATGATTGCTAAGTCTGAGCAAGAAATAGGCAAAGCAACCGCAAAATATTTCTTTTACTC
TAATATCATGAACTTCTTCAAAACAGAAATTACACTTGCAAATGGAGAGATTCGCAAACGCCCTCTAATC
GAAACTAATGGGGAAACTGGAGAAATTGTCTGGGATAAAGGGCGAGATTTTGCCACAGTGCGCAAAGTAT
TGTCCATGCCCCAAGTCAATATTGTCAAGAAAACAGAAGTACAGACAGGCGGATTCTCCAAGGAGTCAAT
TTTACCAAAAAGAAATTCGGACAAGCTTATTGCTCGTAAAAAAGACTGGGATCCAAAAAAATATGGTGGT
TTTGATAGTCCAACGGTAGCTTATTCAGTCCTAGTGGTTGCTAAGGTGGAAAAAGGGAAATCGAAGAAGT
TAAAATCCGTTAAAGAGTTACTAGGGATCACAATTATGGAAAGAAGTTCCTTTGAAAAAAATCCGATTGA
CTTTTTAGAAGCTAAAGGATATAAGGAAGTTAAAAAAGACTTAATCATTAAACTACCTAAATATAGTCTT
TTTGAGTTAGAAAACGGTCGTAAACGGATGCTGGCTAGTGCCGGAGAATTACAAAAAGGAAATGAGCTGG
CTCTGCCAAGCAAATATGTGAATTTTTTATATTTAGCTAGTCATTATGAAAAGTTGAAGGGTAGTCCAGA
AGATAACGAACAAAAACAATTGTTTGTGGAGCAGCATAAGCATTATTTAGATGAGATTATTGAGCAAATC
AGTGAATTTTCTAAGCGTGTTATTTTAGCAGATGCCAATTTAGATAAAGTTCTTAGTGCATATAACAAAC
ATAGAGACAAACCAATACGTGAACAAGCAGAAAATATTATTCATTTATTTACGTTGACGAATCTTGGAGC
TCCCGCTGCTTTTAAATATTTTGATACAACAATTGATCGTAAACGATATACGTCTACAAAAGAAGTTTTA
GATGCCACTCTTATCCATCAATCCATCACTGGTCTTTATGAAACACGCATTGATTTGAGTCAGCTAGGAG
GTGACTAATAAAAGCTTGATCAGATCTCAGCTTTTTTTTGAAGTGCCTGGCAGTAAGTTGAAAAAATTTG
AAATAAACTTGGACTATGTTAATAAAAAAATACAAATTAACGAACAAAAAGATTTGAATTATTATATAAT
TTAGTTAAAAGCAATTTTAAATGAGGGAGGTTTCCATATGAGGGAAGCGGTGATCGCCGAAGTATCGACT
CAACTATCAGAGGTAGTTGGCGTCATCGAGCGCCATCTCGAACCGACGTTGCTGGCCGTACATTTGTACG
GCTCCGCAGTGGATGGCGGCCTGAAGCCACACAGTGATATTGATTTGCTGGTTACGGTGACCGTAAGGCT
TGATGAAACAACGCGGCGAGCTTTGATCAACGACCTTTTGGAAACTTCGGCTTCCCCTGGAGAGAGCGAG
ATTCTCCGCGCTGTAGAAGTCACCATTGTTGTGCACGACGACATCATTCCGTGGCGTTATCCAGCTAAGC
GCGAACTGCAATTTGGAGAATGGCAGCGCAATGACATTCTTGCAGGTATCTTCGAGCCAGCCACGATCGA
CATTGATCTGGCTATCTTGCTGACAAAAGCAAGAGAACATAGCGTTGCCTTGGTAGGTCCAGCGGCGGAG
GAACTCTTTGATCCGGTTCCTGAACAGGATCTATTTGAGGCGCTAAATGAAACCTTAACGCTATGGAACT
CGCCGCCCGACTGGGCTGGCGATGAGCGAAATGTAGTGCTTACGTTGTCCCGCATTTGGTACAGCGCAGT
AACCGGCAAAATCGCGCCGAAGGATGTCGCTGCCGACTGGGCAATGGAGCGCCTGCCGGCCCAGTATCAG
CCCGTCATACTTGAAGCTAGACAGGCTTATCTTGGACAAGAAGAAGATCGCTTGGCCTCGCGCGCAGATC
AGTTGGAAGAATTTGTCCACTACGTGAAAGGCGAGATCACCAAGGTAGTCGGCAAATAATGACGTCGCCG
GAGCGGTCGAGTTCTGGACCGACCGGCTCGGGTTCTCATGACCAAAATCCCTTAACGTGAGTTTTCGTTC
CACTGAGCGTCAGACCCCGTAGAAAAGATCAAAGGATCTTCTTGAGATCCTTTTTTTCTGCGCGTAATCT
GCTGCTTGCAAACAAAAAAACCACCGCTACCAGCGGTGGTTTGTTTGCCGGATCAAGAGCTACCAACTCT
TTTTCCGAAGGTAACTGGCTTCAGCAGAGCGCAGATACCAAATACTGTCCTTCTAGTGTAGCCGTAGTTA
GGCCACCACTTCAAGAACTCTGTAGCACCGCCTACATACCTCGCTCTGCTAATCCTGTTACCAGTGGCTG
CTGCCAGTGGCGATAAGTCGTGTCTTACCGGGTTGGACTCAAGACGATAGTTACCGGATAAGGCGCAGCG
GTCGGGCTGAACGGGGGGTTCGTGCACACAGCCCAGCTTGGAGCGAACGACCTACACCGAACTGAGATAC
CTACAGCGTGAGCTATGAGAAAGCGCCACGCTTCCCGAAGGGAGAAAGGCGGACAGGTATCCGGTAAGCG
GCAGGGTCGGAACAGGAGAGCGCACGAGGGAGCTTCCAGGGGGAAACGCCTGGTATCTTTATAGTCCTGT
CGGGTTTCGCCACCTCTGACTTGAGCGTCGATTTTTGTGATGCTCGTCAGGGGGGCGGAGCCTATGGAAA
AACGCCAGCAACGCGGCCTTTTTACGGTTCCTGGGCTTTTGCTGGCCTTTTGCTCACATGTTCTTT
