Features (pLannotate 1.2.2; 11 found; start..end, strand, type, name):
    423..457     +  promoter       J23119(SpeI) promoter: bacterial promoter (Registry of Standard Biological Parts BBa J23119) modified to end with an SpeI site
    479..554     +  misc_RNA       gRNA scaffold: guide RNA scaffold for the Streptococcus pyogenes CRISPR/Cas9 system
    665..1744    -  CDS            lacI: LACI_ECOLI - Experimental evidence at protein level: Swiss-Prot protein existence level 1. Repressor of the lactose operon. Binds allolactose as an inducer. From Escherichia coli (strain K12).
   1874..1978    -  CDS            fliD (fragment): FLID_BORBU - Protein inferred from homology: Swiss-Prot protein existence level 3. Required for the morphogenesis and for the elongation of the flagellar filament by facilitating polymerization of the flagellin monomers at the tip of growing filament. Forms a capping structure, which prevents flagellin subunits (transported through the central channel of the flagellum) from leaking out without polymerization at the distal end (By similarity). From Borrelia burgdorferi (strain ATCC 35210 / B31 / CIP 102532 / DSM 4680).
   1997..2038    +  promoter       T5 promoter (fragment): bacteriophage T5 promoter for E. coli RNA polymerase, with embedded lac operator
   2047..2067    +  protein_bind   lac operator (fragment): The lac repressor binds to the lac operator to inhibit transcription in E. coli. This inhibition can be relieved by adding lactose or isopropyl-β-D-thiogalactopyranoside (IPTG). lac repressor encoded by lacI
   2102..6206    +  CDS            dCas9 (fragment): catalytically dead mutant of the Cas9 endonuclease from the Streptococcus pyogenes Type II CRISPR/Cas system RNA-guided DNA-binding protein that lacks endonuclease activity due to the D10A mutation in the RuvC catalytic domain and the H840A mutation in the HNH catalytic domain
   6216..6341    +  CDS            hslU (fragment): HSLU_BORBU - Protein inferred from homology: Swiss-Prot protein existence level 3. ATPase subunit of a proteasome-like degradation complex; this subunit has chaperone activity. The binding of ATP and its subsequent hydrolysis by HslU are essential for unfolding of protein substrates subsequently hydrolyzed by HslV. HslU recognizes the N-terminal part of its protein substrates and unfolds these before they are guided to HslV for hydrolysis. From Borrelia burgdorferi (strain ATCC 35210 / B31 / CIP 102532 / DSM 4680).
   6378..7169    +  CDS            SmR: aminoglycoside adenylyltransferase (Murphy, 1985); aadA; confers resistance to spectinomycin and streptomycin
   7171..7217    +  CDS            BleoR (fragment): antibiotic-binding protein; Sh ble from Streptoalloteichus hindustanus; confers resistance to bleomycin, phleomycin, and Zeocin™
   7292..7880    +  rep_origin     ori: high-copy-number ColE1/pMB1/pBR322/pUC origin of replication
>Addgene plasmid #149661 | pBbdCas9S(-10AC12)_Psyn-sgRNArodA | addgene full sequence | sequence record 307063 | Addgene NGS Result
TTAAGGTTGAACTAAAATAAACATAGTTTTGTAGAAAATAATTTTTCATTATTTTGCTACTTGATATTGG
ATCGTAAAAATATTAGGGCTTTACAAAGTTCTTTTAAAAGAGAATTTAGTAAAGCCCTAAGTCTTTTAAT
AAAAAATTTTTTGTAAAAAAGTTGGCAAAAATAGTTTTTGCTATATATTTATATATAAGAAAAAATTCAA
TACTCAAGGAGATAAAAAATGGAAAACTTAAACAATAATCCACAAAAAATTAATCAAATAAATAAGCAAA
CTAATTTTATTGGTTTTGAAAATTTTATAGAACTTGATAATCAAGTTAATCAAACTAAAGAAAAAAGTAA
ATTAAGTAAGATAGGTAAGAAATTACCCGGAATAAGCAGTCAAGTCTAGTGCGGCCGGAATTCTAAAGAT
CTTTGACAGCTAGCTCAGTCCTAGGTATAATACTAGTGTTAATCTACCTAATATACCAGTTTTAGAGCTA
GAAATAGCAAGTTAAAATAAGGCTAGTCCGTTATCAACTTGAAAAAGTGGCACCGAGTCGGTGCTTTTTT
TGGCGCGCCAAATAATGCCCGTGTCCCTGTTGAATAGGGACACGGTTTTTTAACAATTTTTTTATTCCTA
GGCCTTAGTGGCCGGTACCCGGGGATCCTTATTACTGGCCGCTTTCTAGCCTGGATACTTGTCTGGCTAG
TTGCATTAGAGAGTCAGCTAGAGCCCTAGGGCTAGCTGTTTGTGTATTCGGAGCCAGTGTAGTTTTTCTT
TTTACTAACGATACGGGTAATAATTGATTGCCTTTTACAGCCTGACCTTGAGACAATTGCAAAAGTCTGT
CCACAGAGGTTTGACCTAATAATCTAAAATCTTGTTTGATAGTAGTAAGTGGAGGTATGTAGCAACTAGA
ATCTTCTGTATCATCATAACCCACAACTGAAATATCAGCCCCAACTCTAAGTCCACTTTCAGTAATAGCT
CGCATAGCTCCTAAAGCCATTTGATCATTAGCAACTAACATAGCAGTAGGGACAATGCCTTCATTTAACA
TTTGCATTGTTTGCTGAAATCCTGACATAGCAGACCAATCTCCTTCTCTTTCTGCTATTGGTTGTATTTG
ATTTCTTGTTAAATACTTGTGCCATCCTGCTAATCTCAATCTGGCACTTACTGAACTTAAGGGACCTGCA
AGTAGTGCAATTTGTTGATGGCCTAATGCAACAAGGTGTTCAACTCCTAACCTTGTTCCATCTTCGTGAG
AAAAAATTATAGAGTTTATTGGGGTTTGGTCCGACACATCCAAAAACAATGCTGGAACATTAGTACATGC
TGCTTCAACTGCAATCGCATCTTGGTCATCAAGAGGATAATTAATTATAAGTCCACTAACACGTTGAGCT
AATAAATTATGTACTGCTGCCTTACAAGCCTCTACACCTGATCTCTCAACCATTGATACAACAACGCTTG
CACCAAGTTGATCAGCTCTCGATTTAATTGCGGCTACAATTTGACTAGGCGCATGTAATGCAAGTGATGA
TGTGGCAACTCCAATTAAAAGTGATTGTTTCCCCGCAAGTTGCTGAGCAACGCGATTTGGTATATAATTC
AACTCTGCCATAGCTGCTTCAACCTTCTCTCTTGTTTTTGCAGATACATGACTTGCTTGGTTCACAACTC
TCGAAACCGTTTGGTAGCTAACCCCGGCATATTCAGCAACATCATACAAAGTAACAGGTTTCATGGATCA
TTCCTCCATGATAAAATTTAAATTTCTGACTTTGGCAAATCCTTTTGCCTGTTAAAAAGAATAGCACAAA
AATTAAAAAAAAAGAAACGCAAATAGCAATAGCATTAAAAATAATTATTATTATTTATTTCTTTGATTAA
AATCAAAAGCCTTTAATGTATTTTCTTGATCTTTCATGCGCTTAACGGTAAAATCCAAGGTATTAAGTTC
ACCTTCCACTTTTCTCTCTCTATCTTCTCTAGAAAATCATAAAAAATTTATTTGCTTTGTGAGCGGATAA
CAATTATACTCGATTCAATTGTGAGCGGATAACAATTTCACACAGAATTCATTAAAGAGGAGAAATTACA
TATGGATAAGAAATACTCAATAGGCTTAGCTATCGGCACAAATAGCGTCGGATGGGCGGTGATCACTGAT
GAATATAAGGTTCCGTCTAAAAAGTTCAAGGTTCTGGGAAATACAGACCGCCACAGTATCAAAAAAAATC
TTATAGGGGCTCTTTTATTTGACAGTGGAGAGACAGCGGAAGCGACTCGTCTCAAACGGACAGCTCGTAG
AAGGTATACACGTCGGAAGAATCGTATTTGTTATCTACAGGAGATTTTTTCAAATGAGATGGCGAAAGTA
GATGATAGTTTCTTTCATCGACTTGAAGAGTCTTTTTTGGTGGAAGAAGACAAGAAGCATGAACGTCATC
CTATTTTTGGAAATATAGTAGATGAAGTTGCTTATCATGAGAAATATCCAACTATCTATCATCTGCGAAA
AAAATTGGTAGATTCTACTGATAAAGCGGATTTGCGCTTAATCTATTTGGCCTTAGCGCATATGATTAAG
TTTCGTGGTCATTTTTTGATTGAGGGAGATTTAAATCCTGATAATAGTGATGTGGACAAACTATTTATCC
AGTTGGTACAAACCTACAATCAATTATTTGAAGAAAACCCTATTAACGCAAGTGGAGTAGATGCTAAAGC
GATTCTTTCTGCACGATTGAGTAAATCAAGACGATTAGAAAATCTCATTGCTCAGCTCCCCGGTGAGAAG
AAAAATGGCTTATTTGGGAATCTCATTGCTTTGTCATTGGGTTTGACCCCTAATTTTAAATCAAATTTTG
ATTTGGCAGAAGATGCTAAATTACAGCTTTCAAAAGATACTTACGATGATGATTTAGATAATTTATTGGC
GCAAATTGGAGATCAATATGCTGATTTGTTTTTGGCAGCTAAGAATTTATCAGATGCTATTTTACTTTCA
GATATCCTAAGAGTAAATACTGAAATAACTAAGGCTCCCCTATCAGCTTCAATGATTAAACGCTACGATG
AACATCATCAAGACTTGACTCTTTTAAAAGCTTTAGTTCGACAACAACTTCCAGAAAAGTATAAAGAAAT
CTTTTTTGATCAATCAAAAAACGGATATGCAGGTTATATTGATGGGGGAGCTAGCCAAGAAGAATTTTAT
AAATTTATCAAACCAATTTTAGAAAAAATGGATGGTACTGAGGAATTATTGGTGAAACTAAATCGTGAAG
ATTTGCTGCGCAAGCAACGGACCTTTGACAACGGCTCTATTCCCCATCAAATTCACTTGGGTGAGCTGCA
TGCTATTTTGAGAAGACAAGAAGACTTTTATCCATTTTTAAAAGACAATCGTGAGAAGATTGAAAAAATC
TTGACTTTTCGAATTCCTTATTATGTTGGTCCATTGGCGCGTGGCAATAGTCGTTTTGCATGGATGACTC
GGAAGTCTGAAGAAACAATTACCCCATGGAATTTTGAAGAAGTTGTCGATAAAGGTGCTTCAGCTCAATC
ATTTATTGAACGCATGACAAACTTTGATAAAAATCTTCCAAATGAAAAAGTACTACCAAAACATAGTTTG
CTTTATGAGTATTTTACGGTTTATAACGAATTGACAAAGGTCAAATATGTTACTGAAGGAATGCGAAAAC
CAGCATTTCTTTCAGGTGAACAGAAGAAAGCCATTGTTGATTTACTCTTCAAAACAAATCGAAAAGTAAC
CGTTAAGCAATTAAAAGAAGATTATTTCAAAAAAATAGAATGTTTTGATAGTGTTGAAATTTCAGGAGTT
GAAGATAGATTTAATGCTTCATTAGGTACCTACCATGATTTGCTAAAAATTATTAAAGATAAAGATTTTT
TGGATAATGAAGAAAATGAAGATATCTTAGAGGATATTGTTTTAACATTGACCTTATTTGAAGATAGGGA
GATGATTGAGGAAAGACTTAAAACATATGCTCACCTCTTTGATGATAAGGTGATGAAACAGCTTAAACGT
CGCCGTTATACTGGTTGGGGACGTTTGTCTCGAAAATTGATTAATGGTATTAGGGATAAGCAATCTGGCA
AAACAATATTAGATTTTTTGAAATCAGATGGTTTTGCCAATCGCAATTTTATGCAGCTGATCCATGATGA
TAGTTTGACATTTAAAGAAGACATTCAAAAAGCACAAGTGTCTGGACAAGGCGATAGTTTACATGAACAT
ATTGCAAATTTAGCTGGTAGCCCTGCTATTAAAAAAGGTATTTTACAGACTGTAAAAGTTGTTGATGAAT
TGGTCAAAGTAATGGGGCGGCATAAGCCAGAAAATATCGTTATTGAAATGGCACGTGAAAATCAGACAAC
TCAAAAGGGCCAGAAAAATTCGCGAGAGCGTATGAAACGAATCGAAGAAGGTATCAAAGAATTAGGAAGT
CAGATTCTTAAAGAGCATCCTGTTGAAAATACTCAATTGCAAAATGAAAAGCTCTATCTCTATTATCTCC
AAAATGGAAGAGACATGTATGTGGACCAAGAATTAGATATTAATCGTTTAAGTGATTATGATGTCGATGC
CATTGTTCCACAAAGTTTCCTTAAAGACGATTCAATAGACAATAAGGTCTTAACGCGTTCTGATAAAAAT
CGTGGTAAATCGGATAACGTTCCAAGTGAAGAAGTAGTCAAAAAGATGAAAAACTATTGGAGACAACTTC
TAAACGCCAAGTTAATCACTCAACGTAAGTTTGATAATTTAACGAAAGCTGAACGTGGAGGTTTGAGTGA
ACTTGATAAAGCTGGTTTTATCAAACGCCAATTGGTTGAAACTCGCCAAATCACTAAGCATGTGGCACAA
ATTTTGGATAGTCGCATGAATACTAAATACGATGAAAATGATAAACTTATTCGAGAGGTTAAAGTGATTA
CCTTAAAATCTAAATTAGTTTCTGACTTCCGAAAAGATTTCCAATTCTATAAAGTACGTGAGATTAACAA
TTACCATCATGCCCATGATGCGTATCTAAATGCCGTCGTTGGAACTGCTTTGATTAAGAAATATCCAAAA
CTTGAATCGGAGTTTGTCTATGGTGATTATAAAGTTTATGATGTTCGTAAAATGATTGCTAAGTCTGAGC
AAGAAATAGGCAAAGCAACCGCAAAATATTTCTTTTACTCTAATATCATGAACTTCTTCAAAACAGAAAT
TACACTTGCAAATGGAGAGATTCGCAAACGCCCTCTAATCGAAACTAATGGGGAAACTGGAGAAATTGTC
TGGGATAAAGGGCGAGATTTTGCCACAGTGCGCAAAGTATTGTCCATGCCCCAAGTCAATATTGTCAAGA
AAACAGAAGTCCAGACAGGCGGATTCTCCAAGGAGTCAATTTTACCAAAAAGAAATTCGGACAAGCTTAT
TGCTCGTAAAAAAGACTGGGATCCAAAAAAATATGGTGGTTTTGATAGTCCAACGGTAGCTTATTCAGTC
CTAGTGGTTGCTAAGGTGGAAAAAGGGAAATCGAAGAAGTTAAAATCCGTTAAAGAGTTACTAGGGATCA
CAATTCTGGAAAGAAGTTCCTTTGAAAAAAATCCGATTGACTTTTTAGAAGCTAAAGGATATAAGGAAGT
TAAAAAAGACTTAATCATTAAACTACCTAAATATAGTCTTTTTGAGTTAGAAAACGGTCGTAAACGGATG
CTGGCTAGTGCCGGAGAATTACAAAAAGGAAATGAGCTGGCTCTGCCAAGCAAATATGTGAATTTTTTAT
ATTTAGCTAGTCATTATGAAAAGTTGAAGGGTAGTCCAGAAGATAACGAACAAAAACAATTGTTTGTGGA
GCAGCATAAGCATTATTTAGATGAGATTATTGAGCAAATCAGTGAATTTTCTAAGCGTGTTATTTTAGCA
GATGCCAATTTAGATAAAGTTCTTAGTGCATATAACAAACATAGAGACAAACCAATACGTGAACAAGCAG
AAAATATTATTCATTTATTTACGTTGACGAATCTTGGAGCTCCCGCTGCTTTTAAATATTTTGATACAAC
AATTGATCGTAAACGATATACGTCTACAAAAGAAGTTTTAGATGCCACTCTTATCCATCAATCCATCACT
GGTCTTTATGAAACACGCATTGATTTGAGTCAGCTAGGAGGTGACTAATAAAAGCTTGATCAGATCTCAG
CTTTTTTTTGAAGTGCCTGGCAGTAAGTTGAAAAAATTTGAAATAAACTTGGACTATGTTAATAAAAAAA
TACAAATTAACGAACAAAAAGATTTGAATTATTATATAATTTAGTTAAAAGCAATTTTAAATGAGGGAGG
TTTCCATATGAGGGAAGCGGTGATCGCCGAAGTATCGACTCAACTATCAGAGGTAGTTGGCGTCATCGAG
CGCCATCTCGAACCGACGTTGCTGGCCGTACATTTGTACGGCTCCGCAGTGGATGGCGGCCTGAAGCCAC
ACAGTGATATTGATTTGCTGGTTACGGTGACCGTAAGGCTTGATGAAACAACGCGGCGAGCTTTGATCAA
CGACCTTTTGGAAACTTCGGCTTCCCCTGGAGAGAGCGAGATTCTCCGCGCTGTAGAAGTCACCATTGTT
GTGCACGACGACATCATTCCGTGGCGTTATCCAGCTAAGCGCGAACTGCAATTTGGAGAATGGCAGCGCA
ATGACATTCTTGCAGGTATCTTCGAGCCAGCCACGATCGACATTGATCTGGCTATCTTGCTGACAAAAGC
AAGAGAACATAGCGTTGCCTTGGTAGGTCCAGCGGCGGAGGAACTCTTTGATCCGGTTCCTGAACAGGAT
CTATTTGAGGCGCTAAATGAAACCTTAACGCTATGGAACTCGCCGCCCGACTGGGCTGGCGATGAGCGAA
ATGTAGTGCTTACGTTGTCCCGCATTTGGTACAGCGCAGTAACCGGCAAAATCGCGCCGAAGGATGTCGC
TGCCGACTGGGCAATGGAGCGCCTGCCGGCCCAGTATCAGCCCGTCATACTTGAAGCTAGACAGGCTTAT
CTTGGACAAGAAGAAGATCGCTTGGCCTCGCGCGCAGATCAGTTGGAAGAATTTGTCCACTACGTGAAAG
GCGAGATCACCAAGGTAGTCGGCAAATAATGACGTCGCCGGAGCGGTCGAGTTCTGGACCGACCGGCTCG
GGTTCTCATGACCAAAATCCCTTAACGTGAGTTTTCGTTCCACTGAGCGTCAGACCCCGTAGAAAAGATC
AAAGGATCTTCTTGAGATCCTTTTTTTCTGCGCGTAATCTGCTGCTTGCAAACAAAAAAACCACCGCTAC
CAGCGGTGGTTTGTTTGCCGGATCAAGAGCTACCAACTCTTTTTCCGAAGGTAACTGGCTTCAGCAGAGC
GCAGATACCAAATACTGTTCTTCTAGTGTAGCCGTAGTTAGGCCACCACTTCAAGAACTCTGTAGCACCG
CCTACATACCTCGCTCTGCTAATCCTGTTACCAGTGGCTGCTGCCAGTGGCGATAAGTCGTGTCTTACCG
GGTTGGACTCAAGACGATAGTTACCGGATAAGGCGCAGCGGTCGGGCTGAACGGGGGGTTCGTGCACACA
GCCCAGCTTGGAGCGAACGACCTACACCGAACTGAGATACCTACAGCGTGAGCTATGAGAAAGCGCCACG
CTTCCCGAAGGGAGAAAGGCGGACAGGTATCCGGTAAGCGGCAGGGTCGGAACAGGAGAGCGCACGAGGG
AGCTTCCAGGGGGAAACGCCTGGTATCTTTATAGTCCTGTCGGGTTTCGCCACCTCTGACTTGAGCGTCG
ATTTTTGTGATGCTCGTCAGGGGGGCGGAGCCTATGGAAAAACGCCAGCAACGCGGCCTTTTTACGGTTC
CTGGCCTTTTGCTGGCCTTTTGCTCACATGTTCTTTCCTGCACTAGATCCCCGGCAAGTTCATCCTTAGG
GTTTTCATATCTCTTAAAAAGTCAATTTCTGCTTGATTAATTTCTTGTGGATTATTGTTTTTGCGGTTTT
TCATTTTTTATCTCCTTGAGTATTGAATTTTTTCTTATATATAAATATATAGCAAAAACTATTTTTGCCA
ACTTTTTTACAAAAAATTTTTTATTAAAACACTTAGGGCTTTGCTAAATTCTCTTTTAAAAGAACTTAGT
AAAGCCCTATGGATTTAAGAACTGATTATACTTACGTAGTAAAAATACTACAGATATTAATAGTATAGAC
CATATCAAAATCATAATCAATTTATATTTATCTAAAATTGTAGTCCATACAAAATACAAAAAAATTAGGT
TTTTCTAAATTCTATTTTAAAAGAACTTAGTAACACCTAATCTCTAAATTACTTACAAAATTCTAAAATT
AGATTTTTAGTTCTTCATATTTCTTTAAAAGTTTTTTAAGAAAATCTTTTTGATTTTCAAAAATTTCATG
CATCATAAAACTAGTAAATTTGGATTTTTTTTTGTAAAAATCATAACTTTCTTGGGTTTTAAGTTGAAAT
CTTAATGGTTTTATTGGATTTTGCCTAGATTTTTTTAACGCCGGACTTTCTTTATCTTTTATAAAATTAT
AAGAATTTTTAATACCATTTTCTATTAAATAATCTTCTTTTATAAGCCCCTCTTGCAGTGCAGTTGCTAA
TCTTAAATACTTATACGCTTGAGTTTTTGCTACATCAAAGTCTTTTATAAAATCAAGAAAAGTTTTATAA
CCATCAAATTTATAATATTGATTATCTTTTATTTCTTTTAAAATTTTAATATTTTCCACCCTGTGGAATA
TTTCTTTTTTGAAATTGTCATTTAACTTTTCCTTTAGTGTCTTGTAATAAGAAATTTTACTTTCATTAAT
CATTAAATTTTGTTCAACATAAGTATCTATCTTTTTTGTTAAAACTTTAACAACACGTTTTTTTTCCATA
AAAATTTTCCTTTATTTTTGCAACATTTTCCTTAATTGATATAATTGTTACTATTTTAGATTTTTTAATA
TCCACTTAAGAATTAATCCCTCACTAGAATATTTTTTATTATAGAATTCATATACATGTTTTTCTAAATC
TATAAATTTATCAACAATTGCTTTATTATAGGGTGTATCTATCTTTTCTTTTCTTAATAATCGTCTCATA
TTCTTTAAATAACAACAAACACTGCCGGTTTTAAACCTAAATTCTATGTAATATATTTTTGAAAAAGTAT
ATACATTTTCAACCCCGTTTATTTCATACTTTACAAAAACATTATTTATTGGTTTTCTATAACCATAGTA
AATGCCTAAAAATTTGTCCCCGTCTTTCATAGGATATAGATAAAGTTTTTGAATCTCTGATTTATCTAAT
AATTTTTCAAAAAAAATTATACACCGCTTTTGTTTGTTACTAACTACTCTATGCAATGCCTTTAATATTT
TTGTGTGATATATATTTTTATCACCTTTTTTTTCTTTCAGCAGGAAGATACTTTCTTTTGGAAATTTAAT
TTTTTGTTCATTTATTCTTGCAGCCTTAAGTCCGATTTTCATATTTAATCCTTATATAGCCTTTCTATTT
AATTCTTTTAAACTCAATAAACTTTTTTGGTTTTTCATTAGTTCTAATAATTCGCAATAATATGTGCAAA
ACACTTTATTGTATTCTATTTTCTTTTGGTTATTCAAATATTCTTTTATAATTGGCTTTAGAAGTTCAAT
ATTTACTTCTTTTTTTAGTTGTTCAATAAGGATATTGAAAATGTTTGTTTTTAAATCTTGATAATTTTGT
TGAGAATTTTCTTTTTTTCTTTCAATTGACTTCTCTAATTTACGCTTTATATTGTTTAAATCGCTATATT
TATGACTTTCAATAATAAAATGAGGCTTAAATTTGTAATTTTCGTATATTTTTTGGAAACTTGTTTCTAA
TTGTTTAGAATTATATTCATTTTTTTCAAATTCTTTTTGAGTGTTGCATAGAATTTCCTTTAATTTTTCT
TGTTTTTCTTTCATACAAGATTTAGTAAAATGTATATTTTTATTTTTTAGTAATTTAATTTCTATTATTT
TTATGATTTTAAGTATTTTGATTATATTATCTTTATCAATATTTAAATTGAATAAAATTGTAAGAAAAAT
TGAAAGAATTTTTTTACATAAAAAGTTACATTTATTGAAGTAATTTCTTACTTGATACTTTTCTATTTCA
TTAATCTTTCTTTCTTCTTTTATATTATTTTTATTATTTAAACACTCCTTTAAATCTACACTCCCATTTT
TAGTAAATCTATCTTTAAGGCCCCTTGAAACTCTATTTTGAAATCTTAAATCTTTTTTTTCTTGAAAGTA
TTTATAGATTTTTTGGTAACATTCTTTTTTTGAAAAATTAAGTTGATAGTATATTTCGGTCCCCAAATTT
ACCCCTAAGTGTTTGTGATAATTAGTTGTGACTTTAAATTCTTTTTCTAATTTGTAAAGGTAATTTTGCA
GTGTTTTTAGTTTAACGGGTGTTTGACTATTTCTTTTAAGGTTTTCATTAAAGTAATAGAGTATGTTTTT
TTGTGTGTATTTCTTATATGTTTTATTTATGTACGCTAGTGTTGAGATAAGGACTACTAATTTATACTGT
AATTTATTGTAGCAAGTTGTGGTTTTACTGGTTTTGTTTATATTAGATAAGTTTTCCATTTATAGCTCCT
TGAATACCGGATTTTTTATCTATAAAGTATATATATCACAATTTTGATTTAAAAGTAAATTCTTTTTTTA
AAAATACAAAAATTTTTTATAAATTATATAGACCATGATATTGTATTAATACTAATTGATTTTAAT
